Addgene plasmid #151922: pGBW-m4134901
Purpose: Mammalian expression plasmid for Human coronavirus HKU1 nucleocapsid
Depositing lab: Ginkgo Bioworks & Benjie Chen.
Backbone
  Vector backbone: pTwist_CMV_Puro_6
  Backbone size w/o insert (bp): 6080
  Vector type: Mammalian Expression
  Selectable markers: Puromycin
Growth in bacteria
  Bacterial resistance: Ampicillin, 100 μg/mL
  Growth temperature: 37°C
  Growth strain: DH5alpha
  Copy number: High Copy
Gene/Insert
  Gene/Insert name: Human coronavirus HKU1 nucleocapsid phosphoprotein
  Species: Human coronavirus HKU1
  Insert size (bp): 1319
  Mutation: wt
  Entrez Gene: N (a.k.a. HCHV1gp7)
  Promoter: CMV
  Cloning method: Unknown
Resource information
  A portion of this plasmid was derived from a plasmid made by: GinkgoBioworks
Depositor comments: NCBI reference sequence: Q5MQC6
How to cite: pGBW-m4134901 was a gift from Ginkgo Bioworks & Benjie Chen (Addgene plasmid # 151922 ; http://n2t.net/addgene:151922 ; RRID:Addgene_151922)
