[The description below was written by a language model from this plasmid's Addgene catalogue record and pLannotate feature annotations shown in this document.]
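Description:
pGBW-m4134901 is a mammalian expression plasmid built on the pTwist_CMV_Puro_6 backbone that carries the wild-type nucleocapsid (N) phosphoprotein of Human coronavirus HKU1. It is propagated in E. coli as a high-copy plasmid through a ColE1/pUC-type origin and is selected with ampicillin through a full-length β-lactamase gene. The sequenced record is about 7.4 kb, consistent with the stated backbone plus an insert of roughly 1.3 kb.

The N open reading frame sits at the start of the numbered sequence, immediately downstream (across the circular junction) of the CMV immediate-early enhancer and promoter elements. The annotation software detects these as an enhancer plus partial or truncated promoter matches, while the catalogue entry simply lists the promoter as CMV. The automated annotation labels the coding sequence by its closest database homologue, the murine hepatitis virus nucleocapsid, but the catalogue identifies it as the HKU1 protein. In coronaviruses this protein packages the genomic RNA into a helical ribonucleocapsid and contributes to virion assembly and viral RNA synthesis. No epitope tags or reporters are annotated. An SV40 polyadenylation signal lies just downstream of the insert, although it is annotated on the opposite strand.

A separate cassette expresses puromycin N-acetyltransferase from the human ubiquitin C promoter, followed by a synthetic poly(A) signal, which allows puromycin selection of transfected mammalian cells. β-globin insulator fragments, T7 and rrnG terminators and an additional synthetic poly(A) signal flank the units, presumably to limit transcriptional read-through between them. The record supports use for transient or puromycin-selected expression of HKU1 N in mammalian cells, but it gives no more specific application.
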