Features (pLannotate 1.2.2; 19 found; start..end, strand, type, name):
      5..1318    +  CDS            N: NCAP_CVM3 - Experimental evidence at protein level: Swiss-Prot protein existence level 1. Packages the positive strand viral genome RNA into a helical ribonucleocapsid (RNP) and plays a fundamental role during virion assembly through its interactions with the viral genome and membrane protein M. Plays an important role in enhancing the efficiency of subgenomic viral RNA transcription as well as viral replication. From Murine coronavirus (strain 3) (MHV-3) (Murine hepatitis virus).
   1380..1501    -  polyA_signal   SV40 poly(A) signal: SV40 polyadenylation signal
   1524..1593    -  CDS            large T antigen (fragment): large T antigen from SV40 (simian virus 40)
   1616..1662    +  terminator     T7 terminator: transcription terminator for bacteriophage T7 RNA polymerase
   1692..1828    +  terminator     rrnG terminator: transcription terminator from the E. coli ribosomal RNA rrnG operon (Albrechtsen et al., 1991)
   1873..1944    +  misc_feature   3' β-globin insulator: insulator downstream of the human β-globin locus (Farrell et al., 2002)
   2170..2758    -  rep_origin     ori: high-copy-number ColE1/pMB1/pBR322/pUC origin of replication
   2930..2994    -  CDS            bla(M) (fragment): β-lactamase lacking the signal sequence; bla(M); allows cytosolic expression of β-lactamase
   3258..4467    +  promoter       UbC promoter: human ubiquitin C promoter
   4471..5068    +  CDS            PuroR (fragment): puromycin N-acetyltransferase; pac from Streptomyces; confers resistance to puromycin
   5097..5145    +  polyA_signal   poly(A) signal: synthetic polyadenylation signal
   5411..6271    +  CDS            AmpR: β-lactamase; bla; confers resistance to ampicillin, carbenicillin, and related antibiotics
   6284..6420    +  terminator     rrnG terminator: transcription terminator from the E. coli ribosomal RNA rrnG operon (Albrechtsen et al., 1991)
   6572..6643    +  misc_feature   5' β-globin insulator: insulator upstream of the human β-globin locus (Farrell et al., 2002)
   6648..6694    -  terminator     T7 terminator: transcription terminator for bacteriophage T7 RNA polymerase
   6712..6760    -  polyA_signal   poly(A) signal: synthetic polyadenylation signal
   6841..7144    +  enhancer       CMV enhancer: human cytomegalovirus immediate early enhancer
   7217..7234    -  promoter       CMV promoter (fragment): human cytomegalovirus (CMV) immediate early promoter
   7297..7348    +  promoter       CMVd2 promoter: truncated human cytomegalovirus (CMV) immediate early promoter that yields moderately reduced expression relative to the full-length promoter
>Addgene plasmid #151922 | pGBW-m4134901 | addgene full sequence | sequence record 306271 | Addgene NGS Result
CACCATGTCTTACACGCCTGGCCACTATGCGGGGAGCCGTAGTTCCTCGGGAAATCGCTCAGGTATTCTC
AAGAAAACAAGCTGGGCCGATCAGTCCGAGCGGAACTACCAAACTTTTAATAGGGGCCGAAAGACCCAGC
CCAAATTCACCGTCAGTACACAGCCGCAAGGAAACACTATCCCACATTATTCTTGGTTCTCAGGGATAAC
CCAGTTTCAGAAGGGCAGAGACTTCAAGTTTAGCGACGGACAGGGTGTACCTATTGCTTTCGGCGTGCCC
CCATCTGAAGCCAAAGGGTATTGGTACAGACACTCCCGAAGGAGCTTTAAAACAGCAGATGGGCAGCAGA
AGCAATTACTGCCTCGCTGGTACTTCTATTATTTGGGCACGGGACCCTACGCAAACGCCTCGTACGGGGA
GTCACTGGAAGGCGTGTTTTGGGTTGCTAATCATCAGGCTGACACTAGCACCCCATCAGATGTCTCCTCC
CGGGATCCAACCACACAAGAGGCCATCCCTACCAGATTCCCTCCCGGGACTATCCTTCCACAGGGTTATT
ATGTTGAGGGAAGTGGAAGGTCTGCATCCAACTCTAGGCCTGGGAGTCGATCCCAGAGCCGGGGCCCCAA
TAACCGCTCACTATCCAGATCGAACTCTAATTTCCGCCACAGTGACAGCATTGTGAAGCCGGACATGGCG
GACGAAATAGCTAATCTGGTGTTGGCAAAGCTCGGTAAAGATAGTAAACCACAGCAAGTCACAAAGCAGA
ACGCCAAGGAGATCCGGCATAAGATCCTGACCAAACCCCGCCAAAAAAGGACCCCGAATAAACACTGCAA
TGTACAGCAGTGTTTTGGGAAGCGTGGCCCTTCCCAGAACTTCGGCAACGCAGAAATGTTAAAGCTGGGA
ACAAATGATCCGCAGTTTCCCATACTTGCCGAACTCGCACCTACGCCAGGCGCCTTTTTCTTTGGGTCCA
AACTGGACCTGGTCAAGAGAGATTCTGAGGCTGACAGCCCAGTGAAGGACGTGTTCGAGCTACATTACAG
CGGTTCAATCCGTTTTGATTCTACTTTGCCCGGCTTCGAAACGATTATGAAAGTGCTTGAGGAAAACCTC
AATGCTTATGTCAATTCAAACCAAAACACTGACTCGGATTCTTTAAGCAGCAAGCCCCAGAGAAAGAGGG
GAGTGAAACAACTGCCGGAGCAGTTTGATAGCCTCAACCTGAGCGCCGGGACTCAGCACATTTCTAATGA
TTTCACACCAGAGGATCATTCCTTGCTTGCCACCCTGGACGATCCCTACGTTGAGGACTCGGTAGCGTAA
GCTAGCTTGACTGACTGAGATACAGCGTACCTTCAGCTCACAGACATGATAAGATACATTGATGAGTTTG
GACAAACCACAACTAGAATGCAGTGAAAAAAATGCTTTATTTGTGAAATTTGTGATGCTATTGCTTTATT
TGTAACCATTATAAGCTGCAATAAACAAGTTAACAACAACAATTGCATTCATTTTATGTTTCAGGTTCAG
GGGGAGGTGTGGGAGGTTTTTTAAAGCAAGTAAAACCTCTACAAATGTGGTATTGGCCCATCTCTATCGG
TATCGTAGCATAACCCCTTGGGGCCTCTAAACGGGTCTTGAGGGGTTTTTTGTGCCCCTCGGGCCGGATT
GCTATCTACCGGCATTGGCGCAGAAAAAAATGCCTGATGCGACGCTGCGCGTCTTATACTCCCACATATG
CCAGATTCAGCAACGGATACGGCTTCCCCAACTTGCCCACTTCCATACGTGTCCTCCTTACCAGAAATTT
ATCCTTAAGGTCGTCAGCTATCCTGCAGGCGATCTCTCGATTTCGATCAAGACATTCCTTTAATGGTCTT
TTCTGGACACCACTAGGGGTCAGAAGTAGTTCATCAAACTTTCTTCCCTCCCTAATCTCATTGGTTACCT
TGGGCTATCGAAACTTAATTAACCAGTCAAGTCAGCTACTTGGCGAGATCGACTTGTCTGGGTTTCGACT
ACGCTCAGAATTGCGTCAGTCAAGTTCGATCTGGTCCTTGCTATTGCACCCGTTCTCCGATTACGAGTTT
CATTTAAATCATGTGAGCAAAAGGCCAGCAAAAGGCCAGGAACCGTAAAAAGGCCGCGTTGCTGGCGTTT
TTCCATAGGCTCCGCCCCCCTGACGAGCATCACAAAAATCGACGCTCAAGTCAGAGGTGGCGAAACCCGA
CAGGACTATAAAGATACCAGGCGTTTCCCCCTGGAAGCTCCCTCGTGCGCTCTCCTGTTCCGACCCTGCC
GCTTACCGGATACCTGTCCGCCTTTCTCCCTTCGGGAAGCGTGGCGCTTTCTCATAGCTCACGCTGTAGG
TATCTCAGTTCGGTGTAGGTCGTTCGCTCCAAGCTGGGCTGTGTGCACGAACCCCCCGTTCAGCCCGACC
GCTGCGCCTTATCCGGTAACTATCGTCTTGAGTCCAACCCGGTAAGACACGACTTATCGCCACTGGCAGC
AGCCACTGGTAACAGGATTAGCAGAGCGAGGTATGTAGGCGGTGCTACAGAGTTCTTGAAGTGGTGGCCT
AACTACGGCTACACTAGAAGAACAGTATTTGGTATCTGCGCTCTGCTGAAGCCAGTTACCTTCGGAAAAA
GAGTTGGTAGCTCTTGATCCGGCAAACAAACCACCGCTGGTAGCGGTGGTTTTTTTGTTTGCAAGCAGCA
GATTACGCGCAGAAAAAAAGGATCTCAAGAAGATCCTTTGATCTTTTCTACGGGGTCTGACGCTCAGTGG
AACGAAAACTCACGTTAAGGGATTTTGGTCATGAGATTATCAAAAAGGATCTTCACCTAGATCCTTTTAA
ATTAAAAATGAAGTTTTAAATCAATCTAAAGTATATATGAGTAAACTTGGTCTGACAGTTACCAATGCTT
AATCAGTGAGGCACCTATCTCAGCGATCTGTCTATTTCGTTCATCCATAGTTGCATTTAAATTTCCGAAC
TCTCCAAGGCCCTCGTCGGAAAATCTTCAAACCTTTCGTCCGATCCATCTTGCAGGCTACCTCTCGAACG
AACTATCGCAAGTCTCTTGGCCGGCCTTGCGCCTTGGCTATTGCTTGGCAGCGCCTATCGCCAGGTATTA
CTCCAATCCCGAATATCCGAGATCGGGATCACCCGAGAGAAGTTCAACCTACATCCTCAATCCCGATCTA
TCCGAGATCCGAGGAATATCGAAATCGGGGCGCGCCTGGCCTCCGCGCCGGGTTTTGGCGCCTCCCGCGG
GCGCCCCCCTCGTCACGGCGAGCGCTGCCACGTCAGACGAAGGGCGCAGGAGCGTCCTGATCCTTCCGCC
CGGACGCTCAGGACAGCGGCCCGCTGCTCATAAGACTCGGCCTTAGAACCCCAGTATCAGCAGAAGGACA
TTTTAGGACGGGACTTGGGTGACTCTAGGGCACTGGTTTTCTTTCCAGAGAGCGGAACAGGCGAGGAAAA
GTAGTCCCTTCTCGGCGATTCTGCGGAGGGATCTCCGTGGGGCGGTGAACGCCGATGATTATATAAGGAC
GCGCCGGGTGTGGCACAGCTAGTTCCGTCGCAGCCGGGATTTGGGTCGCGGTTCTTGTTTGTGGATCGCT
GTGATCGTCACTTGGTGAGTAGCGGGCTGCTGGGCTGGCCGGGGCTTTCGTGGCCGCCGGGCCGCTCGGT
GGGACGGAAGCGTGTGGAGAGACCGCCAAGGGCTGTAGTCTGGGTCCGCGAGCAAGGTTGCCCTGAACTG
GGGGTTGGGGGGAGCGCAGCAAAATGGCGGCTGTTCCCGAGTCTTGAATGGAAGACGCTTGTGAGGCGGG
CTGTGAGGTCGTTGAAACAAGGTGGGGGGCATGGTGGGCGGCAAGAACCCAAGGTCTTGAGCCCTTCGCT
AATGCGGGAAAGCTCTTATTCGGGTGAGATGGGCTGGGCACCATCTGGGGACCCTGACGTGAAGTTTGTC
ACTGACTGGAGAACTCGGTTTGTCGTCTGTTGCGGGGGCGGCAGTTATGGCGGTGCCGTTGGGCAGTGCA
CCCGTACCTTTGGGAGCGCGCGCCCTCGTCGTGTCGTGACGTCACCCGTTCTGTTGGCTTATAATGCAGG
GTGGGGCCACCTGCCGGTAGGTGTGCGGTAGGCTTTTCTCCGTCGCAGGACGCAGGGTTCGGGCCTAGGG
TAGGCTCTCCTGAATCGACAGGCGCCGGACCTCTGGTGAGGGGAGGGATAAGTGAGGCGTCAGTTTCTTT
GGTCGGTTTTATGTACCTATCTTCTTAAGTAGCTGAAGCTCCGGTTTTGAACTATGCGCTCGGGGTTGGC
GAGTGTGTTTTGTGAAGTTTTTTAGGCACCTTTTGAAATGTAATCATTTGGGTCAATATGTAATTTTCAG
TGTTAGACTTGTAAATTGTCCGCTAAATTCTGGCCGTTTTTGGCTTTTTTGTTAGACAACATGACCGAGT
ACAAGCCCACGGTGCGCCTCGCCACCCGCGACGACGTCCCCAGGGCCGTACGCACCCTCGCCGCCGCGTT
CGCCGACTACCCCGCCACGCGCCACACCGTCGATCCGGACCGCCACATCGAGCGGGTCACCGAGCTGCAA
GAACTCTTCCTCACGCGCGTCGGGCTCGACATCGGCAAGGTGTGGGTCGCGGACGACGGCGCCGCGGTGG
CGGTCTGGACCACGCCGGAGAGCGTCGAAGCGGGGGCGGTGTTCGCCGAGATCGGCCCGCGCATGGCCGA
GTTGAGCGGTTCCCGGCTGGCCGCGCAGCAACAGATGGAGGGCCTCCTGGCGCCGCACCGGCCCAAGGAG
CCCGCGTGGTTCCTGGCCACCGTCGGCGTCTCGCCCGACCACCAGGGCAAGGGTCTGGGCAGCGCCGTCG
TGCTCCCCGGAGTGGAGGCCGCCGAGCGCGCCGGGGTGCCCGCCTTCCTGGAGACCTCCGCGCCCCGCAA
CCTCCCCTTCTACGAGCGGCTCGGCTTCACCGTCACCGCCGACGTCGAGGTGCCCGAAGGACCGCGCACC
TGGTGCATGACCCGCAAGCCCGGTGCCTAGGCTAGTATGTAAGCCTAGTCTTAGATAATAAAATCGCTAT
CCATCGAAGATGGATGTGTGTTGGTTTTTTGTGTGTGTAACGCTAGGCGCGCCTGGTGTACCGAGAACGA
TCCTCTCAGTGCGAGTCTCGACGATCCATATCGTTGCTTGGCAGTCAGCCAGTCGGAATCCAGCTTGGGA
CCCAGGAAGTCCAATCGTCAGATATTGTACTCAAGCCTGGTCACGGCAGCGTACCGATCTGTTTAAACCT
AGATATTGATAGTCTGATCGGTCAACGTATAATCGAGTCCTAGCTTTTGCAAACATCTATCAAGAGACAG
GATCAGCAGGAGGCTTTCGCATGAGTATTCAACATTTCCGTGTCGCCCTTATTCCCTTTTTTGCGGCATT
TTGCCTTCCTGTTTTTGCTCACCCAGAAACGCTGGTGAAAGTAAAAGATGCTGAAGATCAGTTGGGTGCG
CGAGTGGGTTACATCGAACTGGATCTCAACAGCGGTAAGATCCTTGAGAGTTTTCGCCCCGAAGAACGCT
TTCCAATGATGAGCACTTTTAAAGTTCTGCTATGTGGCGCGGTATTATCCCGTATTGACGCCGGGCAAGA
GCAACTCGGTCGCCGCATACACTATTCTCAGAATGACTTGGTTGAGTATTCACCAGTCACAGAAAAGCAT
CTTACGGATGGCATGACAGTAAGAGAATTATGCAGTGCTGCCATAACCATGAGTGATAACACTGCGGCCA
ACTTACTTCTGACAACGATTGGAGGACCGAAGGAGCTAACCGCTTTTTTGCACAACATGGGGGATCATGT
AACTCGCCTTGATCGTTGGGAACCGGAGCTGAATGAAGCCATACCAAACGACGAGCGTGACACCACGATG
CCTGTAGCAATGGCAACAACCTTGCGTAAACTATTAACTGGCGAACTACTTACTCTAGCTTCCCGGCAAC
AGTTGATAGACTGGATGGAGGCGGATAAAGTTGCAGGACCACTTCTGCGCTCGGCCCTTCCGGCTGGCTG
GTTTATTGCTGATAAATCTGGAGCCGGTGAGCGTGGGTCTCGCGGTATCATTGCAGCACTGGGGCCAGAT
GGTAAGCCCTCCCGTATCGTAGTTATCTACACGACGGGGAGTCAGGCAACTATGGATGAACGAAATAGAC
AGATCGCTGAGATAGGTGCCTCACTGATTAAGCATTGGTAACCGATTCTAGGTGCATTGGCGCAGAAAAA
AATGCCTGATGCGACGCTGCGCGTCTTATACTCCCACATATGCCAGATTCAGCAACGGATACGGCTTCCC
CAACTTGCCCACTTCCATACGTGTCCTCCTTACCAGAAATTTATCCTTAAGATCCCGAATCGTTTAAACT
CGACTCTGGCTCTATCGAATCTCCGTCGTTTCGAGCTTACGCGAACAGCCGTGGCGCTCATTTGCTCGTC
GGGCATCGAATCTCGTCAGCTATCGTCAGCTTACCTTTTTGGCAGCGATCGCGGCTCCCGACATCTTGGA
CCATTAGCTCCACAGGTATCTTCTTCCCTCTAGTGGTCATAACAGCAGCTTCAGCTACCTCTCAATTCAA
AAAACCCCTCAAGACCCGTTTAGAGGCCCCAAGGGGTTATGCTATCAATCGTTGCGTTACACACACAAAA
AACCAACACACATCCATCTTCGATGGATAGCGATTTTATTATCTAACTGCTGATCGAGTGTAGCCAGATC
TAGTAATCAATTACGGGGTCATTAGTTCATAGCCCATATATGGAGTTCCGCGTTACATAACTTACGGTAA
ATGGCCCGCCTGGCTGACCGCCCAACGACCCCCGCCCATTGACGTCAATAATGACGTATGTTCCCATAGT
AACGCCAATAGGGACTTTCCATTGACGTCAATGGGTGGAGTATTTACGGTAAACTGCCCACTTGGCAGTA
CATCAAGTGTATCATATGCCAAGTACGCCCCCTATTGACGTCAATGACGGTAAATGGCCCGCCTGGCATT
ATGCCCAGTACATGACCTTATGGGACTTTCCTACTTGGCAGTACATCTACGTATTAGTCATCGCTATTAC
CATGCTGATGCGGTTTTGGCAGTACATCAATGGGCGTGGATAGCGGTTTGACTCACGGGGATTTCCAAGT
CTCCACCCCATTGACGTCAATGGGAGTTTGTTTTGGCACCAAAATCAACGGGACTTTCCAAAATGTCGTA
ACAACTCCGCCCCATTGACGCAAATGGGCGGTAGGCGTGTACGGTGGGAGGTCTATATAAGCAGAGCTGG
TTTAGTGAACCGTCAGATCAGATCTTTGTCGATCCTACCATCCACTCGACACACCCGCCAGCGGCCGC
